Addgene plasmid #199684: pRK5-LYCHOS (GPR155) WT-myc
Purpose: Transient expression of LYCHOS (GPR155) WT
Depositing lab: Roberto Zoncu. Depositing organization: University of California, Berkeley. Publication: Lysosomal GPCR-like protein LYCHOS signals cholesterol sufficiency to mTORC1. Shin HR, Citron YR, Wang L, Tribouillard L, Goul CS, Stipp R, Sugasawa Y, Jain A, Samson N, Lim CY, Davis OB, Castaneda-Carpio D, Qian M, Nomura DK, Perera RM, Park E, Covey DF, Laplante M, Evers AS, Zoncu R. Science. 2022 Sep 16;377(6612):1290-1298. doi: 10.1126/science.abg6621. Epub 2022 Aug 25. PubMed 36007018.
Backbone
  Vector backbone: pRK5
  Vector type: Mammalian Expression
Growth in bacteria
  Bacterial resistance: Ampicillin, 100 μg/mL
  Growth temperature: 37°C
  Growth strain: DH5alpha
  Copy number: High Copy
Gene/Insert
  Gene/Insert name: GPR155
  Species: H. sapiens (human)
  Entrez Gene: GPR155 (a.k.a. DEP.7, DEPDC3, PGR22)
  Promoter: CMV
  Tag / fusion protein: myc (C terminal on insert)
  Cloning method: Restriction Enzyme; 5′ cloning site ClaI (not destroyed); 3′ cloning site NotI (not destroyed)
  Sequencing primers: 5′ GATTTAGGTGACACTATAG
Terms and licenses: Academic/Nonprofit Terms; Industry Terms: Not Available to Industry
How to cite: pRK5-LYCHOS (GPR155) WT-myc was a gift from Roberto Zoncu (Addgene plasmid # 199684 ; http://n2t.net/addgene:199684 ; RRID:Addgene_199684)
