[The description below was written by a language model from this plasmid's Addgene catalogue record and pLannotate feature annotations shown in this document.]
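Description:
pRK5-LYCHOS (GPR155) WT-myc is a mammalian expression plasmid of about 7.3 kb, built on the pRK5 backbone for transient expression of wild-type human GPR155, the lysosomal GPCR-like protein also called LYCHOS. It is propagated in E. coli as a high-copy plasmid through a ColE1/pUC-type origin and selected with ampicillin via the β-lactamase (AmpR) gene and its own promoter. The backbone also carries an M13 phage origin, which can support single-stranded DNA production, along with remnants of earlier cloning vectors (fragments of lacZα, lacI, rop and bom, and a lac promoter/operator region) that have no evident role in the construct's use.

The expression cassette begins with the human cytomegalovirus immediate-early enhancer and promoter, followed by a short fragment of a modified CMV intron A and an SP6 phage promoter, which lies just upstream of the insert and could serve for in vitro transcription or as a sequencing primer site. The GPR155 coding sequence, cloned between ClaI and NotI sites, spans roughly 2.6 kb and is followed by an SV40 polyadenylation signal. The catalogue lists a C-terminal myc epitope tag for detection or immunoprecipitation, although the automated annotation does not mark it as a separate feature. A short match to a mouse IgH signal sequence upstream of the insert is only a fragment, and the record does not show it to be part of the expressed protein. An SV40 enhancer/early promoter region sits downstream of the cassette, and no mammalian selection marker is annotated, consistent with transient transfection. The associated work concerns LYCHOS signalling cholesterol sufficiency to mTORC1.
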