Features (pLannotate 1.2.2; 20 found; start..end, strand, type, name):
     14..393     +  enhancer       CMV enhancer: human cytomegalovirus immediate early enhancer
    394..597     +  promoter       CMV promoter: human cytomegalovirus (CMV) immediate early promoter
    733..776     +  intron         CMV intron (fragment): modified intron A from human cytomegalovirus
    828..846     +  promoter       SP6 promoter: promoter for bacteriophage SP6 RNA polymerase
    850..887     +  CDS            IgH signal sequence (fragment): signal sequence from the mouse immunoglobulin heavy chain variable region
    924..3533    +  CDS            GPR155: GP155_HUMAN - Also known as PGR22. Experimental evidence at transcript level: Swiss-Prot protein existence level 2. From Homo sapiens (Human).
   3634..3768    +  polyA_signal   SV40 poly(A) signal: SV40 polyadenylation signal
   3837..4194    +  promoter       SV40 promoter: SV40 enhancer and early promoter
   4213..4367    +  CDS            lacZα (fragment): LacZα fragment of β-galactosidase; lacZ fragment
   4373..4424    -  misc_feature   bom (fragment): basis of mobility region from pBR322
   4443..4823    +  rep_origin     M13 ori (sequence partly withheld): M13 bacteriophage origin of replication; arrow indicates direction of (+) strand synthesis
   4899..4948    -  misc_feature   bom (fragment): basis of mobility region from pBR322
   5050..5085    -  CDS            rop (fragment): Rop protein, which maintains plasmids at low copy number; rop
   5180..5284    +  promoter       AmpR promoter: bla
   5285..6145    +  CDS            AmpR: β-lactamase; bla; confers resistance to ampicillin, carbenicillin, and related antibiotics
   6316..6904    +  rep_origin     ori: high-copy-number ColE1/pMB1/pBR322/pUC origin of replication
   7087..7179    +  CDS            lacI (fragment): lac repressor; lacI; The lac repressor binds to the lac operator to inhibit transcription in E. coli. This inhibition can be relieved by adding lactose or isopropyl-β-D-thiogalactopyranoside (IPTG).
   7192..7213    +  protein_bind   CAP binding site: CAP binding activates transcription in the presence of cAMP. E. coli catabolite activator protein
   7228..7258    +  promoter       lac promoter: promoter for the E. coli lac operon
   7266..7282    +  protein_bind   lac operator: The lac repressor binds to the lac operator to inhibit transcription in E. coli. This inhibition can be relieved by adding lactose or isopropyl-β-D-thiogalactopyranoside (IPTG). lac repressor encoded by lacI
>Addgene plasmid #199684 | pRK5-LYCHOS (GPR155) WT-myc | addgene full sequence | sequence record 392073 | Addgene NGS Result
TTCGAGCTCGCCCGACATTGATTATTGACTAGTTATTAATAGTAATCAATTACGGGGTCATTAGTTCATA
GCCCATATATGGAGTTCCGCGTTACATAACTTACGGTAAATGGCCCGCCTGGCTGACCGCCCAACGACCC
CCGCCCATTGACGTCAATAATGACGTATGTTCCCATAGTAACGCCAATAGGGACTTTCCATTGACGTCAA
TGGGTGGAGTATTTACGGTAAACTGCCCACTTGGCAGTACATCAAGTGTATCATATGCCAAGTACGCCCC
CTATTGACGTCAATGACGGTAAATGGCCCGCCTGGCATTATGCCCAGTACATGACCTTATGGGACTTTCC
TACTTGGCAGTACATCTACGTATTAGTCATCGCTATTACCATGGTGATGCGGTTTTGGCAGTACATCAAT
GGGCGTGGATAGCGGTTTGACTCACGGGGATTTCCAAGTCTCCACCCCATTGACGTCAATGGGAGTTTGT
TTTGGCACCAAAATCAACGGGACTTTCCAAAATGTCGTAACAACTCCGCCCCATTGACGCAAATGGGCGG
TAGGCGTGTACGGTGGGAGGTCTATATAAGCAGAGCTCGTTTAGTGAACCGTCAGATCGCCTGGAGACGC
CATCCACGCTGTTTTGACCTCCATAGAAGACACCGGGACCGATCCAGCCTCCGCGGCCGGGAACGGTGCA
TTGGAACGCGGATTCCCCGTGCCAAGAGTGACGTAAGTACCGCCTATAGAGTCTATAGGCCCACCCCCTT
GGCTTCGTTAGAACGCGGCTACAATTAATACATAACCTTATGTATCATACACATACGATTTAGGTGACAC
TATAGAATAACATCCACTTTGCCTTTCTCTCCACAGGTGTCCACTCCCAGGTCCAACTGCACCTCGGTTC
TATCGATGCCACCATGAATTCTAATTTACCTGCAGAGAACTTAACCATTGCAGTCAATATGACCAAGACT
TTGCCTACAGCAGTAACGCATGGATTTAATTCCACTAATGACCCACCTTCAATGTCAATTACAAGGCTTT
TTCCAGCCTTACTGGAATGCTTTGGCATTGTCCTTTGTGGCTACATAGCAGGAAGGGCCAATGTCATAAC
ATCAACCCAGGCCAAAGGACTAGGAAATTTTGTCTCCAGATTTGCACTTCCAGCTTTATTATTCAAAAAC
ATGGTTGTACTTAATTTTTCCAATGTGGACTGGTCCTTCCTATATAGTATCTTAATTGCCAAAGCTTCTG
TATTTTTCATTGTATGTGTATTAACCTTATTGGTTGCCAGTCCTGATAGTCGATTTAGCAAAGCTGGACT
ATTCCCTATTTTTGCTACACAAAGTAATGACTTTGCATTGGGATACCCTATAGTTGAAGCTTTATATCAA
ACTACATACCCAGAATATCTCCAGTACATTTATTTGGTGGCACCAATATCTCTTATGATGTTAAACCCTA
TAGGGTTTATTTTCTGTGAAATCCAAAAGTGGAAAGACACTCAAAATGCTTCTCAAAATAAAATAAAAAT
TGTGGGACTCGGACTCCTGCGTGTATTACAGAACCCAATAGTATTTATGGTCTTCATTGGCATCGCCTTC
AATTTTATTCTTGATCGAAAGGTACCTGTATATGTCGAAAATTTTCTTGATGGACTTGGAAATTCTTTTT
CTGGATCAGCCCTATTTTATCTTGGTCTCACGATGGTGGGAAAAATAAAGAGACTGAAGAAGTCGGCATT
TGTAGTACTAATTCTTCTCATCACAGCTAAACTTCTGGTGCTGCCACTTCTGTGCAGAGAAATGGTGGAA
CTCTTGGACAAGGGCGACAGTGTGGTGAACCATACAAGTTTATCAAATTATGCATTTCTGTATGGTGTAT
TTCCTGTAGCACCAGGAGTGGCTATCTTTGCAACACAATTCAACATGGAAGTAGAAATTATAACCTCAGG
GATGGTGATAAGCACATTTGTGTCTGCTCCCATCATGTACGTTTCTGCCTGGTTACTGACCTTTCCCACT
ATGGACCCTAAGCCATTGGCATATGCCATCCAGAATGTTAGTTTTGATATAAGTATTGTCAGCCTGATCT
CCTTGATCTGGTCTCTGGCTATTCTTCTTTTGAGTAAGAAATATAAACAGCTTCCTCATATGCTTACAAC
TAATTTACTCATTGCTCAGTCTATTGTCTGTGCTGGAATGATGATATGGAATTTTGTTAAAGAAAAAAAT
TTTGTTGGACAAATTTTGGTGTTTGTTCTATTGTACAGCTCCCTCTATAGCACCTACCTGTGGACAGGCC
TTCTAGCAATTTCTTTGTTTCTTTTGAAAAAGCGAGAGAGGGTACAAATTCCTGTTGGAATAATCATAAT
ATCTGGCTGGGGAATTCCTGCTCTCCTTGTTGGTGTTCTTTTGATAACTGGAAAACACAATGGAGATAGC
ATTGACTCAGCCTTCTTTTATGGAAAAGAACAGATGATCACCACAGCAGTCACCCTGTTCTGCAGCATCC
TGATAGCTGGCATATCCCTCATGTGCATGAACCAGACTGCCCAAGCAGGAAGCTATGAAGGTTTCGATCA
GTCTCAGAGCCACAAAGTGGTGGAGCCTGGAAATACTGCTTTTGAGGAGAGTCCAGCACCAGTAAATGAA
CCAGAACTTTTTACAAGCTCTATTCCAGAAACAAGTTGCTGCTCCTGCTCCATGGGAAATGGTGAATTAC
ACTGCCCATCAATAGAGCCAATAGCAAACACAAGCACCAGTGAGCCTGTGATTCCTTCGTTTGAGAAAAA
CAATCATTGTGTGAGTCGCTGTAACTCCCAGAGCTGCATATTAGCCCAGGAAGAAGAACAGTATCTACAG
AGTGGAGACCAGCAACTGACCCGACATGTGTTGCTGTGTTTACTTCTCATCATTGGCCTGTTCGCTAATC
TTTCCAGTTGTTTATGGTGGCTATTCAACCAAGAGCCTGGAAGACTTTATGTTGAGTTACAGTTTTTCTG
TGCCGTGTTTAACTTTGGTCAGGGATTTATTTCCTTTGGAATCTTTGGATTAGATAAACATTTAATCATC
CTGCCTTTCAAAAGAAGACTTGAATTCCTATGGAACAATAAAGACACAGCAGAAAACAGGGATTCTCCTG
TTTCAGAGGAAATAAAAATGACCTGTCAACAATTTATCCATTATCACCGTGACCTCTGTATCCGAAACAT
TGTCAAAGAAAGAAGGTGTGGTGCAAAGACTTCTGCTGGAACTTTCTGTGGCTGTGACCTGGTGAGCTGG
CTAATTGAAGTCGGCCTTGCCTCCGACCGTGGTGAAGCTGTGATATACGGAGACAGGCTGGTACAAGGGG
GAGTCATCCAACATATTACCAATGAGTATGAATTCCGGGATGAGTACTTGTTTTACAGATTTCTTCAAAA
GAGTCCTGAACAGAGTCCTCCTGCTATTAATGCAAACACTCTCCAACAGGAAAGATATAAAGAAATTGAG
CATTCATCCCCACCCTCACATTCCCCTAAGACCGTCGACGGTGGTGGTGGTGGTGAACAAAAACTCATCT
CAGAAGAGGATCTGTAAGCGGCCGCTAAGTAAGTAAGGATCCCCAGCTTGGCCGCCATGGCCCAACTTGT
TTATTGCAGCTTATAATGGTTACAAATAAAGCAATAGCATCACAAATTTCACAAATAAAGCATTTTTTTC
ACTGCATTCTAGTTGTGGTTTGTCCAAACTCATCAATGTATCTTATCATGTCTGGATCGGGAATTAATTC
GGCGCAGCACCATGGCCTGAAATAACCTCTGAAAGAGGAACTTGGTTAGGTACCTTCTGAGGCGGAAAGA
ACCAGCTGTGGAATGTGTGTCAGTTAGGGTGTGGAAAGTCCCCAGGCTCCCCAGCAGGCAGAAGTATGCA
AAGCATGCATCTCAATTAGTCAGCAACCAGGTGTGGAAAGTCCCCAGGCTCCCCAGCAGGCAGAAGTATG
CAAAGCATGCATCTCAATTAGTCAGCAACCATAGTCCCGCCCCTAACTCCGCCCATCCCGCCCCTAACTC
CGCCCAGTTCCGCCCATTCTCCGCCCCATGGCTGACTAATTTTTTTTATTTATGCAGAGGCCGAGGCCGC
CTCGGCCTCTGAGCTATTCCAGAAGTAGTGAGGAGGCTTTTTTGGAGGCCTAGGCTTTTGCAAAAAGCTG
TTAACAGCTTGGCACTGGCCGTCGTTTTACAACGTCGTGACTGGGAAAACCCTGGCGTTACCCAACTTAA
TCGCCTTGCAGCACATCCCCCTTTCGCCAGCTGGCGTAATAGCGAAGAGGCCCGCACCGATCGCCCTTCC
CAACAGTTGCGCAGCCTGAATGGCGAATGGCGCCTGATGCGGTATTTTCTCCTTACGCATCTGTGCGGTA
TTTCACACCGCATA
[142 nt withheld, positions 4425-4566]
C
[141 nt withheld, positions 4568-4708]
CCTTTGACGTTGGAGTCCACGTTCTTT
[37 nt withheld, positions 4736-4772]
ACCCTATCTCGGGCTATTCTTTTGATTTATAAGGGATTTTGCCGATTTCGGCCTATTGGTTAAAAAATGA
GCTGATTTAACAAAAATTTAACGCGAATTTTAACAAAATATTAACGTTTACAATTTTATGGTGCACTCTC
AGTACAATCTGCTCTGATGCCGCATAGTTAAGCCAGCCCCGACACCCGCCAACACCCGCTGACGCGCCCT
GACGGGCTTGTCTGCTCCCGGCATCCGCTTACAGACAAGCTGTGACCGTCTCCGGGAGCTGCATGTGTCA
GAGGTTTTCACCGTCATCACCGAAACGCGCGAGACGAAAGGGCCTCGTGATACGCCTATTTTTATAGGTT
AATGTCATGATAATAATGGTTTCTTAGACGTCAGGTGGCACTTTTCGGGGAAATGTGCGCGGAACCCCTA
TTTGTTTATTTTTCTAAATACATTCAAATATGTATCCGCTCATGAGACAATAACCCTGATAAATGCTTCA
ATAATATTGAAAAAGGAAGAGTATGAGTATTCAACATTTCCGTGTCGCCCTTATTCCCTTTTTTGCGGCA
TTTTGCCTTCCTGTTTTTGCTCACCCAGAAACGCTGGTGAAAGTAAAAGATGCTGAAGATCAGTTGGGTG
CACGAGTGGGTTACATCGAACTGGATCTCAACAGCGGTAAGATCCTTGAGAGTTTTCGCCCCGAAGAACG
TTTTCCAATGATGAGCACTTTTAAAGTTCTGCTATGTGGCGCGGTATTATCCCGTATTGACGCCGGGCAA
GAGCAACTCGGTCGCCGCATACACTATTCTCAGAATGACTTGGTTGAGTACTCACCAGTCACAGAAAAGC
ATCTTACGGATGGCATGACAGTAAGAGAATTATGCAGTGCTGCCATAACCATGAGTGATAACACTGCGGC
CAACTTACTTCTGACAACGATCGGAGGACCGAAGGAGCTAACCGCTTTTTTGCACAACATGGGGGATCAT
GTAACTCGCCTTGATCGTTGGGAACCGGAGCTGAATGAAGCCATACCAAACGACGAGCGTGACACCACGA
TGCCTGTAGCAATGGCAACAACGTTGCGCAAACTATTAACTGGCGAACTACTTACTCTAGCTTCCCGGCA
ACAATTAATAGACTGGATGGAGGCGGATAAAGTTGCAGGACCACTTCTGCGCTCGGCCCTTCCGGCTGGC
TGGTTTATTGCTGATAAATCTGGAGCCGGTGAGCGTGGGTCTCGCGGTATCATTGCAGCACTGGGGCCAG
ATGGTAAGCCCTCCCGTATCGTAGTTATCTACACGACGGGGAGTCAGGCAACTATGGATGAACGAAATAG
ACAGATCGCTGAGATAGGTGCCTCACTGATTAAGCATTGGTAACTGTCAGACCAAGTTTACTCATATATA
CTTTAGATTGATTTAAAACTTCATTTTTAATTTAAAAGGATCTAGGTGAAGATCCTTTTTGATAATCTCA
TGACCAAAATCCCTTAACGTGAGTTTTCGTTCCACTGAGCGTCAGACCCCGTAGAAAAGATCAAAGGATC
TTCTTGAGATCCTTTTTTTCTGCGCGTAATCTGCTGCTTGCAAACAAAAAAACCACCGCTACCAGCGGTG
GTTTGTTTGCCGGATCAAGAGCTACCAACTCTTTTTCCGAAGGTAACTGGCTTCAGCAGAGCGCAGATAC
CAAATACTGTTCTTCTAGTGTAGCCGTAGTTAGGCCACCACTTCAAGAACTCTGTAGCACCGCCTACATA
CCTCGCTCTGCTAATCCTGTTACCAGTGGCTGCTGCCAGTGGCGATAAGTCGTGTCTTACCGGGTTGGAC
TCAAGACGATAGTTACCGGATAAGGCGCAGCGGTCGGGCTGAACGGGGGGTTCGTGCACACAGCCCAGCT
TGGAGCGAACGACCTACACCGAACTGAGATACCTACAGCGTGAGCTATGAGAAAGCGCCACGCTTCCCGA
AGGGAGAAAGGCGGACAGGTATCCGGTAAGCGGCAGGGTCGGAACAGGAGAGCGCACGAGGGAGCTTCCA
GGGGGAAACGCCTGGTATCTTTATAGTCCTGTCGGGTTTCGCCACCTCTGACTTGAGCGTCGATTTTTGT
GATGCTCGTCAGGGGGGCGGAGCCTATGGAAAAACGCCAGCAACGCGGCCTTTTTACGGTTCCTGGCCTT
TTGCTGGCCTTTTGCTCACATGTTCTTTCCTGCGTTATCCCCTGATTCTGTGGATAACCGTATTACCGCC
TTTGAGTGAGCTGATACCGCTCGCCGCAGCCGAACGACCGAGCGCAGCGAGTCAGTGAGCGAGGAAGCGG
AAGAGCGCCCAATACGCAAACCGCCTCTCCCCGCGCGTTGGCCGATTCATTAATGCAGCTGGCACGACAG
GTTTCCCGACTGGAAAGCGGGCAGTGAGCGCAACGCAATTAATGTGAGTTAGCTCACTCATTAGGCACCC
CAGGCTTTACACTTTATGCTTCCGGCTCGTATGTTGTGTGGAATTGTGAGCGGATAACAATTTCACACAG
GAAACAGCTATGACATGATTACGAATTAA
